>Addgene plasmid #235155 | pAAV[FLEX]-CAG-EGFP-miR-133-sponge | addgene full sequence | sequence record 469872 | Addgene NGS Result
[108 nt withheld, positions 1-108]
CCTTTGACGTTGGAGTCCACGTTCTTT
[37 nt withheld, positions 136-172]
ACTCTATCTCGGGCTATTCTTTTGATTTATAAGGGATTTTGCCGATTTCGGTCTATTGGTTAAAAAATGA
GCTGATTTAACAAAAATTTAACGCGAATTTTAACAAAATATTAACGTTTACAATTTTATGGTGCACTCTC
AGTACAATCTGCTCTGATGCCGCATAGTTAAGCCAGCCCCGACACCCGCCAACACCCGCTGACGCGCCCT
GACGGGCTTGTCTGCTCCCGGCATCCGCTTACAGACAAGCTGTGACCGTCTCCGGGAGCTGCATGTGTCA
GAGGTTTTCACCGTCATCACCGAAACGCGCGAGACGAAAGGGCCTCGTGATACGCCTATTTTTATAGGTT
AATGTCATGATAATAATGGTTTCTTAGACGTCAGGTGGCACTTTTCGGGGAAATGTGCGCGGAACCCCTA
TTTGTTTATTTTTCTAAATACATTCAAATATGTATCCGCTCATGAGACAATAACCCTGATAAATGCTTCA
ATAATATTGAAAAAGGAAGAGTATGAGTATTCAACATTTCCGTGTCGCCCTTATTCCCTTTTTTGCGGCA
TTTTGCCTTCCTGTTTTTGCTCACCCAGAAACGCTGGTGAAAGTAAAAGATGCTGAAGATCAGTTGGGTG
CACGAGTGGGTTACATCGAACTGGATCTCAACAGCGGTAAGATCCTTGAGAGTTTTCGCCCCGAAGAACG
TTTTCCAATGATGAGCACTTTTAAAGTTCTGCTATGTGGCGCGGTATTATCCCGTATTGACGCCGGGCAA
GAGCAACTCGGTCGCCGCATACACTATTCTCAGAATGACTTGGTTGAGTACTCACCAGTCACAGAAAAGC
ATCTTACGGATGGCATGACAGTAAGAGAATTATGCAGTGCTGCCATAACCATGAGTGATAACACTGCGGC
CAACTTACTTCTGACAACGATCGGAGGACCGAAGGAGCTAACCGCTTTTTTGCACAACATGGGGGATCAT
GTAACTCGCCTTGATCGTTGGGAACCGGAGCTGAATGAAGCCATACCAAACGACGAGCGTGACACCACGA
TGCCTGTAGCAATGGCAACAACGTTGCGCAAACTATTAACTGGCGAACTACTTACTCTAGCTTCCCGGCA
ACAATTAATAGACTGGATGGAGGCGGATAAAGTTGCAGGACCACTTCTGCGCTCGGCCCTTCCGGCTGGC
TGGTTTATTGCTGATAAATCTGGAGCCGGTGAGCGTGGGTCTCGCGGTATCATTGCAGCACTGGGGCCAG
ATGGTAAGCCCTCCCGTATCGTAGTTATCTACACGACGGGGAGTCAGGCAACTATGGATGAACGAAATAG
ACAGATCGCTGAGATAGGTGCCTCACTGATTAAGCATTGGTAACTGTCAGACCAAGTTTACTCATATATA
CTTTAGATTGATTTAAAACTTCATTTTTAATTTAAAAGGATCTAGGTGAAGATCCTTTTTGATAATCTCA
TGACCAAAATCCCTTAACGTGAGTTTTCGTTCCACTGAGCGTCAGACCCCGTAGAAAAGATCAAAGGATC
TTCTTGAGATCCTTTTTTTCTGCGCGTAATCTGCTGCTTGCAAACAAAAAAACCACCGCTACCAGCGGTG
GTTTGTTTGCCGGATCAAGAGCTACCAACTCTTTTTCCGAAGGTAACTGGCTTCAGCAGAGCGCAGATAC
CAAATACTGTTCTTCTAGTGTAGCCGTAGTTAGGCCACCACTTCAAGAACTCTGTAGCACCGCCTACATA
CCTCGCTCTGCTAATCCTGTTACCAGTGGCTGCTGCCAGTGGCGATAAGTCGTGTCTTACCGGGTTGGAC
TCAAGACGATAGTTACCGGATAAGGCGCAGCGGTCGGGCTGAACGGGGGGTTCGTGCACACAGCCCAGCT
TGGAGCGAACGACCTACACCGAACTGAGATACCTACAGCGTGAGCTATGAGAAAGCGCCACGCTTCCCGA
AGGGAGAAAGGCGGACAGGTATCCGGTAAGCGGCAGGGTCGGAACAGGAGAGCGCACGAGGGAGCTTCCA
GGGGGAAACGCCTGGTATCTTTATAGTCCTGTCGGGTTTCGCCACCTCTGACTTGAGCGTCGATTTTTGT
GATGCTCGTCAGGGGGGCGGAGCCTATGGAAAAACGCCAGCAACGCGGCCTTTTTACGGTTCCTGGCCTT
TTGCTGGCCTTTTGCTCACATGTCCTGCAGGCAGCTGCGCGCTCGCTCGCTCACTGAGGCCGCCCGGGCG
TCGGGCGACCTTTGGTCGCCCGGCCTCAGTGAGCGAGCGAGCGCGCAGAGAGGGAGTGGCCAACTCCATC
ACTAGGGGTTCCTGCGGCCGCACGCGTGTCGACATTGATTATTGACTAGTTATTAATAGTAATCAATTAC
GGGGTCATTAGTTCATAGCCCATATATGGAGTTCCGCGTTACATAACTTACGGTAAATGGCCCGCCTGGC
TGACCGCCCAACGACCCCCGCCCATTGACGTCAATAATGACGTATGTTCCCATAGTAACGCCAATAGGGA
CTTTCCATTGACGTCAATGGGTGGAGTATTTACGGTAAACTGCCCACTTGGCAGTACATCAAGTGTATCA
TATGCCAAGTACGCCCCCTATTGACGTCAATGACGGTAAATGGCCCGCCTGGCATTATGCCCAGTACATG
ACCTTATGGGACTTTCCTACTTGGCAGTACATCTACGTATTAGTCATCGCTATTACCATGGTCGAGGTGA
GCCCCACGTTCTGCTTCACTCTCCCCATCTCCCCCCCCTCCCCACCCCCAATTTTGTATTTATTTATTTT
TTAATTATTTTGTGCAGCGATGGGGGCGGGGGGGGGGGGGGGGCGCGCGCCAGGCGGGGCGGGGCGGGGC
GAGGGGCGGGGCGGGGCGAGGCGGAGAGGTGCGGCGGCAGCCAATCAGAGCGGCGCGCTCCGAAAGTTTC
CTTTTATGGCGAGGCGGCGGCGGCGGCGGCCCTATAAAAAGCGAAGCGCGCGGCGGGCGGGAGTCGCTGC
GCGCTGCCTTCGCCCCGTGCCCCGCTCCGCCGCCGCCTCGCGCCGCCCGCCCCGGCTCTGACTGACCGCG
TTACTCCCACAGGTGAGCGGGCGGGACGGCCCTTCTCCTCCGGGCTGTAATTAGCGCTTGGTTTAATGAC
GGCTTGTTTCTTTTCTGTGGCTGCGTGAAAGCCTTGAGGGGCTCCGGGAGGGCCCTTTGTGCGGGGGGAG
CGGCTCGGGGGGTGCGTGCGTGTGTGTGTGCGTGGGGAGCGCCGCGTGCGGCTCCGCGCTGCCCGGCGGC
TGTGAGCGCTGCGGGCGCGGCGCGGGGCTTTGTGCGCTCCGCAGTGTGCGCGAGGGGAGCGCGGCCGGGG
GCGGTGCCCCGCGGTGCGGGGGGGGCTGCGAGGGGAACAAAGGCTGCGTGCGGGGTGTGTGCGTGGGGGG
GTGAGCAGGGGGTGTGGGCGCGTCGGTCGGGCTGCAACCCCCCCTGCACCCCCCTCCCCGAGTTGCTGAG
CACGGCCCGGCTTCGGGTGCGGGGCTCCGTACGGGGCGTGGCGCGGGGCTCGCCGTGCCGGGCGGGGGGT
GGCGGCAGGTGGGGGTGCCGGGCGGGGCGGGGCCGCCTCGGGCCGGGGAGGGCTCGGGGGAGGGGCGCGG
CGGCCCCCGGAGCGCCGGCGGCTGTCGAGGCGCGGCGAGCCGCAGCCATTGCCTTTTATGGTAATCGTGC
GAGAGGGCGCAGGGACTTCCTTTGTCCCAAATCTGTGCGGAGCCGAAATCTGGGAGGCGCCGCCGCACCC
CCTCTAGCGGGCGCGGGGCGAAGCGGTGCGGCGCCGGCAGGAAGGAAATGGGCGGGGAGGGCCTTCGTGC
GTCGCCGCGCCGCCGTCCCCTTCTCCCTCTCCAGCCTCGGGGCTGTCCGCGGGGGGACGGCTGCCTTCGG
GGGGGACGGGGCAGGGCGGGGTTCGGCTTCTGGCGTGTGACCGGCGGCTCTAGAGCCTCTGCTAACCATG
TTCATGCCTTCTTCTTTTTCCTACAGCTCCTGGGCAACGTGCTGGTTATTGTGCTGTCTCATCATTTTGG
CAAAGAATTCCGTACGGCCGGTACCCTTCAGGTCGACGTCGATAACTTCGTATAGCATACATTATACGAA
GTTATCCGAATCGCAATAACTTCGTATAGGATACTTTATACGAAGTTATTTGGCGCGCCCCCACTTTGTA
CAAGAAAGCTGGGTGTCGACGCATATCGATGGGACCCTTTGGTCCAGGCAACCAGCTAATATTCTTTGGT
CCAGGCAACCAGCTAGGACCCTTTGGTCCAGGCAACCAGCTAATATTCTTTGGTCCAGGCAACCAGCTAG
GACCCTTTGGTCCAGGCAACCAGCTAATATTCTTTGGTCCAGGCAACCAGCTAGGACCCTTTGGTCCAGG
CAACCAGCTAATATTCTTTGGTCCAGGCAACCAGCTAGGACCCTTTGGTCCAGGCAACCAGCTAATATTC
TTTGGTCCAGGCAACCAGCTAGGACCCTTTGGTCCAGGCAACCAGCTAATATTCTTTGGTCCAGGCAACC
AGCTAGGACCCAGATCTCCACATTCCATAGTGAGCAAATGACCGATTAAGTCCTCCACACTTTACTTGTA
CAGCTCGTCCATGCCGAGAGTGATCCCGGCGGCGGTCACGAACTCCAGCAGGACCATGTGATCGCGCTTC
TCGTTGGGGTCTTTGCTCAGGGCGGACTGGGTGCTCAGGTAGTGGTTGTCGGGCAGCAGCACGGGGCCGT
CGCCGATGGGGGTGTTCTGCTGGTAGTGGTCGGCGAGCTGCACGCTGCCGTCCTCGATGTTGTGGCGGAT
CTTGAAGTTCACCTTGATGCCGTTCTTCTGCTTGTCGGCCATGATATAGACGTTGTGGCTGTTGTAGTTG
TACTCCAGCTTGTGCCCCAGGATGTTGCCGTCCTCCTTGAAGTCGATGCCCTTCAGCTCGATGCGGTTCA
CCAGGGTGTCGCCCTCGAACTTCACCTCGGCGCGGGTCTTGTAGTTGCCGTCGTCCTTGAAGAAGATGGT
GCGCTCCTGGACGTAGCCTTCGGGCATGGCGGACTTGAAGAAGTCGTGCTGCTTCATGTGGTCGGGGTAG
CGGCTGAAGCACTGCACGCCGTAGGTCAGGGTGGTCACGAGGGTGGGCCAGGGCACGGGCAGCTTGCCGG
TGGTGCAGATGAACTTCAGGGTCAGCTTGCCGTAGGTGGCATCGCCCTCGCCCTCGCCGGACACGCTGAA
CTTGTGGCCGTTTACGTCGCCGTCCAGCTCGACCAGGATGGGCACCACCCCGGTGAACAGCTCCTCGCCC
TTGCTCACCATCATGGTGGCCTCGAGCTTTTTTGTACAAGGCCGGCCTTGATAACTTCGTATAATGTATG
CTATACGAAGTTATCCGAATCGCAATAACTTCGTATAAAGTATCCTATACGAAGTTATCGAAGATCATCA
AGCTTATCGATAATCAACCTCTGGATTACAAAATTTGTGAAAGATTGACTGGTATTCTTAACTATGTTGC
TCCTTTTACGCTATGTGGATACGCTGCTTTAATGCCTTTGTATCATGCTATTGCTTCCCGTATGGCTTTC
ATTTTCTCCTCCTTGTATAAATCCTGGTTGCTGTCTCTTTATGAGGAGTTGTGGCCCGTTGTCAGGCAAC
GTGGCGTGGTGTGCACTGTGTTTGCTGACGCAACCCCCACTGGTTGGGGCATTGCCACCACCTGTCAGCT
CCTTTCCGGGACTTTCGCTTTCCCCCTCCCTATTGCCACGGCGGAACTCATCGCCGCCTGCCTTGCCCGC
TGCTGGACAGGGGCTCGGCTGTTGGGCACTGACAATTCCGTGGTGTTGTCGGGGAAATCATCGTCCTTTC
CTTGGCTGCTCGCCTATGTTGCCACCTGGATTCTGCGCGGGACGTCCTTCTGCTACGTCCCTTCGGCCCT
CAATCCAGCGGACCTTCCTTCCCGCGGCCTGCTGCCGGCTCTGCGGCCTCTTCCGCGTCTTCGCCTTCGC
CCTCAGACGAGTCGGATCTCCCTTTGGGCCGCCTCCCCGCATCGATACCGAGCGCTGCTCGAGAGATCGA
TCTGCCTCGACTGTGCCTTCTAGTTGCCAGCCATCTGTTGTTTGCCCCTCCCCCGTGCCTTCCTTGACCC
TGGAAGGTGCCACTCCCACTGTCCTTTCCTAATAAAATGAGGAAATTGCATCGCATTGTCTGAGTAGGTG
TCATTCTATTCTGGGGGGTGGGGTGGGGCAGGACAGCAAGGGGGAGGATTGGGAAGACAATAGCAGGCAT
GCTGGGGACACGTGCGGACCGAGCGGCCGCAGGAACCCCTAGTGATGGAGTTGGCCACTCCCTCTCTGCG
CGCTCGCTCGCTCACTGAGGCCGGGCGACCAAAGGTCGCCCGACGCCCGGGCTTTGCCCGGGCGGCCTCA
GTGAGCGAGCGAGCGCGCAGCTGCCTGCAGGGGCGCCTGATGCGGTATTTTCTCCTTACGCATCTGTGCG
GTATTTCACACCGCATA
[95 nt withheld, positions 6700-6794]
T
[46 nt withheld, positions 6796-6841]
C
[33 nt withheld, positions 6843-6875]
Features (pLannotate 1.2.2; 22 found; start..end, strand, type, name):
    299..348     -  misc_feature   bom (fragment): basis of mobility region from pBR322
    450..485     -  CDS            rop (fragment): Rop protein, which maintains plasmids at low copy number; rop
    580..684     +  promoter       AmpR promoter: bla
    685..1545    +  CDS            AmpR: β-lactamase; bla; confers resistance to ampicillin, carbenicillin, and related antibiotics
   1716..2304    +  rep_origin     ori: high-copy-number ColE1/pMB1/pBR322/pUC origin of replication
   2377..2404    +  repeat_region  AAV2 ITR (fragment): inverted terminal repeat of adeno-associated virus serotype 2 inverted
   2433..2460    +  repeat_region  AAV2 ITR (fragment): inverted terminal repeat of adeno-associated virus serotype 2 inverted
   2513..2892    +  enhancer       CMV enhancer: human cytomegalovirus immediate early enhancer
   2894..3171    +  promoter       chicken β-actin promoter: No description available
   3172..4188    +  intron         chimeric intron: chimera between introns from chicken β-actin and rabbit β-globin
   4186..4242    +  CDS            HBB (fragment): HBB_LEPEU - Experimental evidence at protein level: Swiss-Prot protein existence level 1. Involved in oxygen transport from the lung to the various peripheral tissues. From Lepus europaeus (European hare).
   4274..4307    +  protein_bind   loxP: Cre-mediated recombination occurs in the 8-bp core sequence (GCATACAT). Cre recombinase
   4318..4351    +  protein_bind   lox2272: Cre-mediated recombination occurs in the 8-bp core sequence (GGATACTT). lox2272 sites are compatible with each other, but incompatible with loxP or loxN sites (Lee and Saito, 1988). Cre recombinase
   4363..4383    +  protein_bind   attB2: mutant version of attB; core recombination site for the Gateway® BP reaction BP Clonase™
   4784..5503    -  CDS            EGFP: the original enhanced GFP (Yang et al., 1996) mammalian codon-optimized
   5543..5576    -  protein_bind   loxP: Cre-mediated recombination occurs in the 8-bp core sequence (GCATACAT). Cre recombinase
   5587..5620    -  protein_bind   lox2272: Cre-mediated recombination occurs in the 8-bp core sequence (GGATACTT). lox2272 sites are compatible with each other, but incompatible with loxP or loxN sites (Lee and Saito, 1988). Cre recombinase
   5644..6232    +  misc_feature   WPRE: woodchuck hepatitis virus posttranscriptional regulatory element
   6273..6480    +  polyA_signal   bGH poly(A) signal: bovine growth hormone polyadenylation signal
   6503..6643    +  repeat_region  AAV2 ITR: inverted terminal repeat of adeno-associated virus serotype 2 inverted
   6648..6699    -  misc_feature   bom (fragment): basis of mobility region from pBR322
   6718..298     +  rep_origin     f1 ori (across the origin) (sequence partly withheld): f1 bacteriophage origin of replication; arrow indicates direction of (+) strand synthesis
