[The description below was written by a language model from this plasmid's Addgene catalogue record and pLannotate feature annotations shown in this document.]
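Description:
pAAV[FLEX]-CAG-EGFP-miR-133-sponge is an adeno-associated virus transfer plasmid built on a pAAV backbone. It delivers a Cre-dependent microRNA sponge to mammalian cells. In bacteria it is maintained as a high-copy plasmid through a ColE1/pUC-type origin and selected with ampicillin via the β-lactamase gene. An f1 phage origin and small remnants of the pBR322 bom and rop regions are also present. The expression cassette is flanked by AAV2 inverted terminal repeats, which allow it to be packaged into recombinant AAV particles. The annotation detects the downstream ITR in full but only two short fragments of the upstream one. This may reflect difficulty sequencing or annotating the repeat rather than a real truncation.

Expression is driven by the CAG promoter, annotated as the CMV enhancer, the chicken β-actin promoter and a chimeric β-actin/β-globin intron. Downstream lies a FLEX (double-inverted) switch, with a loxP and lox2272 pair on each side in opposing orientations. These sites bracket an EGFP coding sequence placed in the antisense direction. The unannotated stretch of roughly 400 nt between the first lox pair and the end of EGFP would lie in the EGFP 3′ untranslated region. It presumably holds the synthetic array of 12 miR-133 binding sites described in the catalogue entry, although the feature table does not label it. Without Cre the cassette is inverted and no functional transcript is made. Cre recombination flips and locks the cassette into the sense orientation, producing an EGFP mRNA whose binding sites sequester miR-133. A WPRE and the bovine growth hormone polyadenylation signal enhance and terminate expression. The construct is intended for cell-type-specific inhibition of miR-133 with fluorescent marking of the affected cells, and the associated study concerns microRNA mechanisms in Purkinje cell specification.
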