Addgene plasmid #235155: pAAV[FLEX]-CAG-EGFP-miR-133-sponge
Purpose: Expresses a EGFP-based sponge for miR-133 in a Cre recombinase-dependent manner
Depositing lab: Giordano Lippi. Depositing organization: Scripps California (The Scripps Research Institute). Publication: MicroRNA mechanisms instructing Purkinje cell specification. Zolboot N, Xiao Y, Du JX, Ghanem MM, Choi SY, Junn MJ, Zampa F, Huang Z, MacRae IJ, Lippi G. Neuron. 2025 Apr 1:S0896-6273(25)00181-3. doi: 10.1016/j.neuron.2025.03.009. PubMed 40179877.
Backbone
  Vector backbone: pAAV
  Vector type: AAV
Growth in bacteria
  Bacterial resistance: Ampicillin, 100 μg/mL
  Growth temperature: 37°C
  Growth strain: NEB Stable
  Copy number: High Copy
Gene/Insert
  Gene/Insert name: EGFP/miR-133 sponge with 12x binding sites
  Species: Synthetic
  Promoter: CAG
  Cloning method: Restriction Enzyme; 5′ cloning site FseI (not destroyed); 3′ cloning site AscI (not destroyed)
Terms and licenses: Academic/Nonprofit Terms; Industry Terms: Not Available to Industry
Depositor comments: Please visit https://doi.org/10.1101/2023.09.28.560023 for bioRxiv preprint.
How to cite: pAAV[FLEX]-CAG-EGFP-miR-133-sponge was a gift from Giordano Lippi (Addgene plasmid # 235155 ; http://n2t.net/addgene:235155 ; RRID:Addgene_235155)
